>Addgene plasmid #69198 | BS-Met15 | depositor full sequence | sequence record 121986 | Full Sequence
CTAAATTGTAAGCGTTAATATTTTGTTAAAATTCGCGTTAAATTTTTGTTAAATCAGCTCATTTTTTAAC
CAATAGGCCGAAATCGGCAAAATCCCTTATAAATCAAAAGAATAGACCGAGATAGGGT
[37 nt withheld, positions 129-165]
AAAGAACGTGGACTCCAACGTCAAAGG
[49 nt withheld, positions 193-241]
T
[91 nt withheld, positions 243-333]
G
[124 nt withheld, positions 335-458]
CCCATTCGCCATTCAGGCTGCGCAACTGTTGGGAAGGGCGATCGGTGCGGGCCTCTTCGCTATTACGCCA
GCTGGCGAAAGGGGGATGTGCTGCAAGGCGATTAAGTTGGGTAACGCCAGGGTTTTCCCAGTCACGACGT
TGTAAAACGACGGCCAGTGAGCGCGCGTAATACGACTCACTATAGGGCGAATTGGGTACCTCAATTCTCA
CCGCTGTTGTAACTGGAGCTTTAAGGTGTTATCTAAGGAAGGATAAAAGAACTTAAACAACAACAAACAA
AAAATTAAGTTACAATGCCAGCATTATTAAAAAGATTATTGTTTCAAGTGGGTCCTCATCCAAACGAAAG
AACATTCACCTTATCCTCTGTTTCAACTGATGGGCACTATATTTCCTTGAGACCATTTGTTAAGCCAAGC
GGTGATGAGTTATCTTTTCCTTTCGAATGGGCCTTTGCCGGTACAAACGAAACAGTTAAAGCTAATGATC
AAGGAAACGGTGTCGTTACTCAAGATTTCAATTTCTGGTTGGATACAAATGTGTACTTGAACGTTCCAAA
CACCCATCGTGGCGAAGTGAACACCACTTGGAAAAATTGGGATTCTGGTTGTGTCGAGGAAACAGGCGCT
GTTTACCCATTCGGTGCCGACAAAGAAAGCGTCTCTTTCAGAGAATTGTGGCAACCAGTTGACCCATCAA
GAGAAGATCTAGTCATCGTCTCACCAAACAATGAGAAGTTCTCGTCGAATGCTAGGTCAATTGTCCTCAA
AGTTACTGACGAAGCTTATGATGGTTTGGTTATTGTTATTGGTAGATGGATTCAAGGGTTTTTGTCCCAA
AAGAATAATAACACTATTGAAGGCTTGAACTTCATCAGATTACTTGAAAAAGATTCAGGTAAATCTGAGT
TCTTATTAAGCTACGGTAAGGAAGTAAACAAAATTCCACAAAGCTACGAAAATTTGAAGAAAGGTTCCAC
TGTAACCAGCAATGGGTTGAACTGGGAAGTTATTGAATATCACGCTTAATAAAGGAGAATAAATCGTTTT
CTACTTTCTTCTGCTGCTATAATAAGCACCTATGGGATCTATATAGTATTTTTATAACGATAGACTTTAT
AAAAGAAAATACCTAAGTGAAAATTTGGTGAATTTTGAGATAATTGTTGGGATTCCATTTTTAATAAGGC
AATAATATTAGGTATGTAGAATATACTAGAAGTTCTCCTCGAGGATTTAGGAATCCATAAAAGGGAATCT
GCAATTCTACACAATTCTATAAATATTATTATCATCGTTTTATATGTTAATATTCATTGATCCTATTACA
TTATCAATCCTTGCGTTTCAGCTTCCACTAATTTAGATGACTATTTCTCATCATTTGCGTCATCTTCTAA
CACCGTATATGATAATATACTAGTAACGTAAATACTAGTTAGTAGATGATAGTTGATTTTTATTCCAACA
CTAAGAAATAATTTCGCCATTTCTTGAATGTATTTAAAGATATTTAATGCTATAATAGACATTTAAATCC
AATTCTTCCAACATACAATGGGAGTTTGGCCGAGTGGTTTAAGGCGTCAGATTTAGGTGGATTTAACCTC
TAAAATCTCTGATATCTTCGGATGCAAGGGTTCGAATCCCTTAGCTCTCATTATTTTTTGCTTTTTCTCT
TGAGGTCACATGATCGCAAAATGGCAAATGGCACGTGAAGCTGTCGATATTGGGGAACTGTGGTGGTTGG
CAAATGACTAATTAAGTTAGTCAAGGCGCCATCCTCATGAAAACTGTGTAACATAATAACCGAAGTGTCG
AAAAGGTGGCACCTTGTCCAATTGAACACGCTCGATGAAAAAAATAAGATATATATAAGGTTAAGTAAAG
CGTCTGTTAGAAAGGAAGTTTTTCCTTTTTCTTGCTCTCTTGTCTTTTCATCTACTATTTCCTTCGTGTA
ATACAGGGTCGTCAGATACATAGATACAATTCTATTACCCCCATCCATACAATGCCATCTCATTTCGATA
CTGTTCAACTACACGCCGGCCAAGAGAACCCTGGTGACAATGCTCACAGATCCAGAGCTGTACCAATTTA
CGCCACCACTTCTTATGTTTTCGAAAACTCTAAGCATGGTTCGCAATTGTTTGGTCTAGAAGTTCCAGGT
TACGTCTATTCCCGTTTCCAAAACCCAACCAGTAATGTTTTGGAAGAAAGAATTGCTGCTTTAGAAGGTG
GTGCTGCTGCTTTGGCTGTTTCCTCCGGTCAAGCCGCTCAAACCCTTGCCATCCAAGGTTTGGCACACAC
TGGTGACAACATCGTTTCCACTTCTTACTTATACGGTGGTACTTATAACCAGTTCAAAATCTCGTTCAAA
AGATTTGGTATCGAGGCTAGATTTGTTGAAGGTGACAATCCAGAAGAATTCGAAAAGGTCTTTGATGAAA
GAACCAAGGCTGTTTATTTGGAAACCATTGGTAATCCAAAGTACAATGTTCCGGATTTTGAAAAAATTGT
TGCAATTGCTCACAAACACGGTATTCCAGTTGTCGTTGACAACACATTTGGTGCCGGTGGTTACTTCTGT
CAGCCAATTAAATACGGTGCTGATATTGTAACACATTCTGCTACCAAATGGATTGGTGGTCATGGTACTA
CTATCGGTGGTATTATTGTTGACTCTGGTAAGTTCCCATGGAAGGACTACCCAGAAAAGTTCCCTCAATT
CTCTCAACCTGCCGAAGGATATCACGGTACTATCTACAATGAAGCCTACGGTAACTTGGCATACATCGTT
CATGTTAGAACTGAACTATTAAGAGATTTGGGTCCATTGATGAACCCATTTGCCTCTTTCTTGCTACTAC
AAGGTGTTGAAACATTATCTTTGAGAGCTGAAAGACACGGTGAAAATGCATTGAAGTTAGCCAAATGGTT
AGAACAATCCCCATACGTATCTTGGGTTTCATACCCTGGTTTAGCATCTCATTCTCATCATGAAAATGCT
AAGAAGTATCTATCTAACGGTTTCGGTGGTGTCTTATCTTTCGGTGTAAAAGACTTACCAAATGCCGACA
AGGAAACTGACCCATTCAAACTTTCTGGTGCTCAAGTTGTTGACAATTTAAAGCTTGCCTCTAACTTGGC
CAATGTTGGTGATGCCAAGACCTTAGTCATTGCTCCATACTTCACTACCCACAAACAATTAAATGACAAA
GAAAAGTTGGCATCTGGTGTTACCAAGGACTTAATTCGTGTCTCTGTTGGTATCGAATTTATTGATGACA
TTATTGCAGACTTCCAGCAATCTTTTGAAACTGTTTTCGCTGGCCAAAAACCATGAGTGTGCGTAATGAG
TTGTAAAATTATGTATAAACCTACTTTCTCTCACAAGTACTATACTTTTATAAAACGAACTTTATTGAAA
TGAATATCCTTTTTTTCCCTTGTTACATGTCGTGACTCGTACTTTGAACCTAAATTGTTCTAACATCAAA
GAACAGTGTTAATTCGCAGTCGAGAAGAAAAATATGGTGAACAAGACTCATCTACTTCATGAGACTACTT
TACGCCTCCTATAAAGCTGTCACACTGGATAAATTTATTGTAGGACCAAGTTACAAAAGAGGATGATGGA
GGTTTCTTTACAATAAAGAAGCACATGTGTGTTAACGTTTTTAGTATTTGCTTGTTATGTAAATCAGGAA
AACTTCGCGGGATTTGGTTGGATGCTACTTTCCATACAATAAATATTATAGATCTAAAAAGCCAAATTAC
AAGTAAAGATTAGTAAAGCTGTTGGAATTCCATCGTTGATAAAAATGTTAGTTATTAAATATAAAAGTCA
GAATAGGTGAACTTGGATTTAATTGTTGGCATTTCGTTGCTGCTAGAGGCCATAATATTAGATAGCCAGG
ACATACTAGTTCTCCTCGTGGTATAGGAATCCATAAAATGGAATTGGTGATTCTATGTGATATATTCACA
TTCTTACTACATTATCAATCCTTGCACTTCAGCTTCCTCTAACCTCGATGACATCTTCTCATAACTTATG
TCATCATCTAACGCCGTCTATTATAATATATTGATAGTATAAGTATTAGTTGATAGACAATAGTGGATTT
TTATTCCAACAGTGTCTTTGTTCGTCTCAGATATAGTCGGATTGCCCTTTTAAGCAATCAATAGTGTTTT
ATTTGCAACAATGTCGTCATAGTTTAATATGTCCTATAAGATGTTAACTTGCTCAACATTCAACAAAGTT
TGGTCTCTTGGCCCAGTTGGTTAAGGCACCGTGCTAATAACGCGGGGATCAGCGGTTCGATCCCGCTAGA
GACCATTTATTTTTAAATTCGACCGTCTGACAGACGGTGCACTTATTACTTAATTTTTTTTTTTTTTTAA
TCCTCGTTAAACTGAGTACATAATCAGCAACAATATAATATAAAAGTTTTGCTTTTTTATGTACGTACAA
TAGGGGTACTTAAATAAATAAATAAACAATAAAACAATCAATAAATAAATAATATACGATCATAAATTAC
GAGATATATTTCATAGTCTTGACTTCTCCAGTCGACGGTATCGATAAGCTTGATATCGAATTCCTGCAGC
CCGGGGGATCCACTAGTTCTAGAGCGGCCGCCACCGCGGTGGAGCTCCAGCTTTTGTTCCCTTTAGTGAG
GGTTAATTGCGCGCTTGGCGTAATCATGGTCATAGCTGTTTCCTGTGTGAAATTGTTATCCGCTCACAAT
TCCACACAACATACGAGCCGGAAGCATAAAGTGTAAAGCCTGGGGTGCCTAATGAGTGAGCTAACTCACA
TTAATTGCGTTGCGCTCACTGCCCGCTTTCCAGTCGGGAAACCTGTCGTGCCAGCTGCATTAATGAATCG
GCCAACGCGCGGGGAGAGGCGGTTTGCGTATTGGGCGCTCTTCCGCTTCCTCGCTCACTGACTCGCTGCG
CTCGGTCGTTCGGCTGCGGCGAGCGGTATCAGCTCACTCAAAGGCGGTAATACGGTTATCCACAGAATCA
GGGGATAACGCAGGAAAGAACATGTGAGCAAAAGGCCAGCAAAAGGCCAGGAACCGTAAAAAGGCCGCGT
TGCTGGCGTTTTTCCATAGGCTCCGCCCCCCTGACGAGCATCACAAAAATCGACGCTCAAGTCAGAGGTG
GCGAAACCCGACAGGACTATAAAGATACCAGGCGTTTCCCCCTGGAAGCTCCCTCGTGCGCTCTCCTGTT
CCGACCCTGCCGCTTACCGGATACCTGTCCGCCTTTCTCCCTTCGGGAAGCGTGGCGCTTTCTCATAGCT
CACGCTGTAGGTATCTCAGTTCGGTGTAGGTCGTTCGCTCCAAGCTGGGCTGTGTGCACGAACCCCCCGT
TCAGCCCGACCGCTGCGCCTTATCCGGTAACTATCGTCTTGAGTCCAACCCGGTAAGACACGACTTATCG
CCACTGGCAGCAGCCACTGGTAACAGGATTAGCAGAGCGAGGTATGTAGGCGGTGCTACAGAGTTCTTGA
AGTGGTGGCCTAACTACGGCTACACTAGAAGGACAGTATTTGGTATCTGCGCTCTGCTGAAGCCAGTTAC
CTTCGGAAAAAGAGTTGGTAGCTCTTGATCCGGCAAACAAACCACCGCTGGTAGCGGTGGTTTTTTTGTT
TGCAAGCAGCAGATTACGCGCAGAAAAAAAGGATCTCAAGAAGATCCTTTGATCTTTTCTACGGGGTCTG
ACGCTCAGTGGAACGAAAACTCACGTTAAGGGATTTTGGTCATGAGATTATCAAAAAGGATCTTCACCTA
GATCCTTTTAAATTAAAAATGAAGTTTTAAATCAATCTAAAGTATATATGAGTAAACTTGGTCTGACAGT
TACCAATGCTTAATCAGTGAGGCACCTATCTCAGCGATCTGTCTATTTCGTTCATCCATAGTTGCCTGAC
TCCCCGTCGTGTAGATAACTACGATACGGGAGGGCTTACCATCTGGCCCCAGTGCTGCAATGATACCGCG
AGACCCACGCTCACCGGCTCCAGATTTATCAGCAATAAACCAGCCAGCCGGAAGGGCCGAGCGCAGAAGT
GGTCCTGCAACTTTATCCGCCTCCATCCAGTCTATTAATTGTTGCCGGGAAGCTAGAGTAAGTAGTTCGC
CAGTTAATAGTTTGCGCAACGTTGTTGCCATTGCTACAGGCATCGTGGTGTCACGCTCGTCGTTTGGTAT
GGCTTCATTCAGCTCCGGTTCCCAACGATCAAGGCGAGTTACATGATCCCCCATGTTGTGCAAAAAAGCG
GTTAGCTCCTTCGGTCCTCCGATCGTTGTCAGAAGTAAGTTGGCCGCAGTGTTATCACTCATGGTTATGG
CAGCACTGCATAATTCTCTTACTGTCATGCCATCCGTAAGATGCTTTTCTGTGACTGGTGAGTACTCAAC
CAAGTCATTCTGAGAATAGTGTATGCGGCGACCGAGTTGCTCTTGCCCGGCGTCAATACGGGATAATACC
GCGCCACATAGCAGAACTTTAAAAGTGCTCATCATTGGAAAACGTTCTTCGGGGCGAAAACTCTCAAGGA
TCTTACCGCTGTTGAGATCCAGTTCGATGTAACCCACTCGTGCACCCAACTGATCTTCAGCATCTTTTAC
TTTCACCAGCGTTTCTGGGTGAGCAAAAACAGGAAGGCAAAATGCCGCAAAAAAGGGAATAAGGGCGACA
CGGAAATGTTGAATACTCATACTCTTCCTTTTTCAATATTATTGAAGCATTTATCAGGGTTATTGTCTCA
TGAGCGGATACATATTTGAATGTATTTAGAAAAATAAACAAATAGGGGTTCCGCGCACATTTCCCCGAAA
AGTGCCAC
Features (pLannotate 1.2.2; 20 found; start..end, strand, type, name):
     30..458     -  rep_origin     f1 ori (sequence partly withheld): f1 bacteriophage origin of replication; arrow indicates direction of (+) strand synthesis
    463..618     -  CDS            lacZα (fragment): LacZα fragment of β-galactosidase; lacZ fragment
    626..644     +  promoter       T7 promoter: promoter for bacteriophage T7 RNA polymerase
    753..1484    +  CDS            HRI1: HRI1_YEAST - Experimental evidence at protein level: Swiss-Prot protein existence level 1. Unknown. Non essential. From Saccharomyces cerevisiae (strain ATCC 204508 / S288c) (Baker's yeast).
   1595..1753    -  CDS            YO192_YEAST (fragment): Experimental evidence at protein level: Swiss-Prot protein existence level 1. From Saccharomyces cerevisiae (strain ATCC 204508 / S288c) (Baker's yeast).
   1787..1960    -  CDS            YD340_YEAST (fragment): Protein uncertain: Swiss-Prot protein existence level 5. From Saccharomyces cerevisiae (strain ATCC 204508 / S288c) (Baker's yeast).
   2017..2117    +  ncRNA          tRNA: Accession: RF00005 - tRNA
   2119..2469    +  promoter       MET17 promoter: S. cerevisiae MET17; expression is repressed by methionine; MET15; MET25
   2470..3804    +  CDS            MET17: O-acetylserine and O-acetylhomoserine sulfhydrylase, required for sulfur amino acid synthesis; S. cerevisiae MET17 MET15; MET25
   4435..4554    +  CDS            YD34A_YEAST (fragment): Protein predicted: Swiss-Prot protein existence level 4. From Saccharomyces cerevisiae (strain ATCC 204508 / S288c) (Baker's yeast).
   4730..4804    -  CDS            YNB7_YEAST (fragment): Protein uncertain: Swiss-Prot protein existence level 5. From Saccharomyces cerevisiae (strain ATCC 204508 / S288c) (Baker's yeast).
   5039..5125    -  misc_feature   MCS (fragment): pBluescript multiple cloning site
   5138..5156    -  promoter       T3 promoter: promoter for bacteriophage T3 RNA polymerase
   5201..5217    -  protein_bind   lac operator: The lac repressor binds to the lac operator to inhibit transcription in E. coli. This inhibition can be relieved by adding lactose or isopropyl-β-D-thiogalactopyranoside (IPTG). lac repressor encoded by lacI
   5225..5255    -  promoter       lac promoter: promoter for the E. coli lac operon
   5270..5291    -  protein_bind   CAP binding site: CAP binding activates transcription in the presence of cAMP. E. coli catabolite activator protein
   5304..5396    -  CDS            lacI (fragment): lac repressor; lacI; The lac repressor binds to the lac operator to inhibit transcription in E. coli. This inhibition can be relieved by adding lactose or isopropyl-β-D-thiogalactopyranoside (IPTG).
   5579..6167    -  rep_origin     ori: high-copy-number ColE1/pMB1/pBR322/pUC origin of replication
   6338..7198    -  CDS            AmpR: β-lactamase; bla; confers resistance to ampicillin, carbenicillin, and related antibiotics
   7199..7303    -  promoter       AmpR promoter: bla
