[The description below was written by a language model from this plasmid's Addgene catalogue record and pLannotate feature annotations shown in this document.]
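Description:
BS-Met15 is a pBluescript II SK+–based plasmid carrying a genomic fragment of the Saccharomyces cerevisiae MET15 locus, made to complement the met15 auxotrophic marker found in common laboratory yeast strains. In E. coli it is maintained by the high-copy ColE1/pUC origin and selected with ampicillin through the AmpR (β-lactamase) cassette. The backbone also retains the f1 phage origin, the lac promoter/operator region with an interrupted lacZα fragment, and T7 and T3 promoters on either side of the cloning region. No yeast replication origin (2μ or CEN/ARS) is annotated. Although catalogued as a yeast expression vector, it therefore probably works as an integrating plasmid or as a source of the marker fragment rather than as an episome, but the record does not state the intended mode of use.

The insert was cloned between KpnI and SalI. Its core is the MET17 (MET15/MET25) open reading frame, which encodes O-acetylserine/O-acetylhomoserine sulfhydrylase, an enzyme needed for sulfur amino acid synthesis. The gene is driven by its native, methionine-repressible promoter. The surrounding yeast genomic sequence includes the neighbouring HRI1 coding sequence, a tRNA gene, and several short hits to uncharacterized or dubious yeast ORFs. The catalogue gives the insert size as 7300 bp, which nearly equals the full 7,326 nt plasmid. By the feature table, the yeast segment spans only about 4.3 kb, so the listed figure probably refers to the whole construct. Restoring MET15 allows growth without methionine, and the plasmid was deposited with a fluorescent tool set for studying yeast Atg (autophagy) proteins.
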