Addgene plasmid #69198: BS-Met15
Purpose: complementation of yeast auxotrophic marker MET15
Depositing lab: Zhiping Xie. Depositing organization: Shanghai Jiao Tong University. Publication: A fluorescent tool set for yeast Atg proteins. Li D, Song JZ, Shan MH, Li SP, Liu W, Li H, Zhu J, Wang Y, Lin J, Xie Z. Autophagy. 2015;11(6):954-60. doi: 10.1080/15548627.2015.1040971. PubMed 25998947.
Backbone
  Vector backbone: Bluescript II SK+
  Vector type: Yeast Expression
Growth in bacteria
  Bacterial resistance: Ampicillin, 100 μg/mL
  Growth temperature: 37°C
  Growth strain: DH5alpha
  Copy number: High Copy
Gene/Insert
  Gene/Insert name: MET15
  Species: S. cerevisiae (budding yeast)
  Insert size (bp): 7300
  Cloning method: Restriction Enzyme; 5′ cloning site KpnI (not destroyed); 3′ cloning site SalI (not destroyed)
  Sequencing primers: 5′ T7; 3′ SP6
Terms and licenses: Academic/Nonprofit Terms; Industry Terms: Not Available to Industry
How to cite: BS-Met15 was a gift from Zhiping Xie (Addgene plasmid # 69198 ; http://n2t.net/addgene:69198 ; RRID:Addgene_69198)
