>Addgene plasmid #69198 | BS-Met15 | addgene partial sequence | sequence record 124511 | T7 5'-TAATACGACTCACTATAGGG-3'
CCTCAATTCTCACCGCTGTTGTAACTGGAGCTTTAAGGTGTTATCTAAGGAAGGATAAAAGAACTTAAAC
AACAACAAACAAAAAATTAAGTTACAATGCCAGCATTATTAAAAAGATTATTGTTTCAAGTGGGTCCTCA
TCCAAACGAAAGAACATTCACCTTATCCTCTGTTTCAACTGATGGGCACTATATTTCCTTGAGACCATTT
GTTAAGCCAAGCGGTGATGAGTTATCTTTTCCTTTCGAATGGGCCTTTGCCGGTACAAACGAAACAGTTA
AAGCTAATGATCAAGGAAACGGTGTCGTTACTCAAGATTTCAATTTCTGGTTGGATACAAATGTGTACTT
GAACGTTCCAAACACCCATCGTGGCGAAGTGAACACCACTTGGAAAAATTGGGATTCTGGTTGTGTCGAG
GAAACAGGCGCTGTTTACCCATTCGGTGCCGACAAAGAAAGCGTCTCTTTCAGAGAATTGTGGCAACCAG
TTGACCCATCAAGAGAAGATCTAGTCATCGTCTCACCAAACAATGAGAAGTTCTCGTCGAATGCTAGGTC
AATTGTCCTCAAAGTTACTGACGAAGCTTATGATGGTTTGGTTATTGTTATTGGTAGATGGATTCAAGGG
TTTTTGTCCCAAAAGAATAATAACACTATTGAAGGCTTGAACTTCATCAGATTACTTGAAAAAGATTCAG
GTAAATCTGAGTTCTTATTAAGCTACGGTAAGGAAGTAAACAAAATTCCACAAAGCTACGAAAATTTGAA
GAAAGGTTCCACTGTAACCAGCAATGGGTTGAACTGGGAAGTTATTGAATATCACGCTTAATAAAGGAGA
ATAAATCGTTTTCTACTTTCTTCTGCTGCTATAATAAGCACCTATGGGATCTATATAGTATTTTTATAAC
GATAGACTTTATAAAAGAAAATACCTAAGTGAAAATTTGGTGAATTTTGAGATAATTGTTGGGATTCCAT
TTTTAATAAGGCAATAATATTAGGTATGTAGAATATACTAGAAGTTCTCCTCGAGGATTTAGGAATCCAT
AAAA
