>Addgene plasmid #69198 | BS-Met15 | addgene partial sequence | sequence record 124512 | T3 5'-GCAATTAACCCTCACTAAAGG-3'
GGAGCTCCACCGCGGTGGCGGCCGCTCTAGAACTAGTGGATCCCCCGGGCTGCAGGAATTCGATATCAAG
CTTATCGATACCGTCGACTGGAGAAGTCAAGACTATGAAATATATCTCGTAATTTATGATCGTATATTAT
TTATTTATTGATTGTTTTATTGTTTATTTATTTATTTAAGTACCCCTATTGTACGTACATAAAAAAGCAA
AACTTTTATATTATATTGTTGCTGATTATGTACTCAGTTTAACGAGGATTAAAAAAAAAAAAAAATTAAG
TAATAAGTGCACCGTCTGTCAGACGGTCGAATTTAAAAATAAATGGTCTCTAGCGGGATCGAACCGCTGA
TCCCCGCGTTATTAGCACGGTGCCTTAACCAACTGGGCCAAGAGACCAAACTTTGTTGAATGTTGAGCAA
GTTAACATCTTATAGGACATATTAAACTATGACGACATTGTTGCAAATAAAACACTATTGATTGCTTAAA
AGGGCAATCCGACTATATCTGAGACGAACAAAGACACTGTTGGAATAAAAATCCACTATTGTCTATCAAC
TAATACTTATACTATCAATATATTATAATAGACGGCGTTAGATGATGACATAAGTTATGAGAAGATGTCA
TCGAGGTTAGAGGAAGCTGAAGTGCAAGGATTGATAATGTAGTAAGAATGTGAATATATCACATAGAATC
ACCAATTCCATTTTATGGATTCCTATACCACGAGGAGAACTAGTATGTCCTGGCTATCTAATATTATGGC
CTCTAGCAGCAACGAAATGCCAACAATTAAATCCAAGTTCACCTATTCTGACTTTTATATTTAATAACTA
ACATTTTTATCAACGATGGAATTCCAACAGCTTTACTAATCTTTACTTGTAATTTGGCTTTTTAGATCTA
TAATATTTATTGTATGGAAAGTAGCATCCAACCAAATCCCGCGAAGTTTTCCTGATTTACATAACAAGCA
AATACTAAAAACGTTAACACACATGTGCTTCTTTATTGTAAAGAAACCTCCATCATCCTCTTTTGTAACT
TGGTCCTACAATAAATTTATCCAGTGTGACAGCTTTATAGGAGGCGTAAAGTAGTCTCATGAAGTA
