>Addgene plasmid #69198 | BS-Met15 | addgene partial sequence | sequence record 124513 | pHIS-F 5'-TCGTGTAATACAGGGTCGTCA-3'
TTCTATTACCCCCATCCATACAATGCCATCTCATTTCGATACTGTTCAACTACACGCCGGCCAAGAGAAC
CCTGGTGACAATGCTCACAGATCCAGAGCTGTACCAATTTACGCCACCACTTCTTATGTTTTCGAAAACT
CTAAGCATGGTTCGCAATTGTTTGGTCTAGAAGTTCCAGGTTACGTCTATTCCCGTTTCCAAAACCCAAC
CAGTAATGTTTTGGAAGAAAGAATTGCTGCTTTAGAAGGTGGTGCTGCTGCTTTGGCTGTTTCCTCCGGT
CAAGCCGCTCAAACCCTTGCCATCCAAGGTTTGGCACACACTGGTGACAACATCGTTTCCACTTCTTACT
TATACGGTGGTACTTATAACCAGTTCAAAATCTCGTTCAAAAGATTTGGTATCGAGGCTAGATTTGTTGA
AGGTGACAATCCAGAAGAATTCGAAAAGGTCTTTGATGAAAGAACCAAGGCTGTTTATTTGGAAACCATT
GGTAATCCAAAGTACAATGTTCCGGATTTTGAAAAAATTGTTGCAATTGCTCACAAACACGGTATTCCAG
TTGTCGTTGACAACACATTTGGTGCCGGTGGTTACTTCTGTCAGCCAATTAAATACGGTGCTGATATTGT
AACACATTCTGCTACCAAATGGATTGGTGGTCATGGTACTACTATCGGTGGTATTATTGTTGACTCTGGT
AAGTTCCCATGGAAGGACTACCCAGAAAAGTTCCCTCAATTCTCTCAACCTGCCGAAGGATATCACGGTA
CTATCTACAATGAAGCCTACGGTAACTTGGCATACATCGTTCATGTTAGAACTGAACTATTAAGAGATTT
GGGTCCATTGATGAACCCATTTGCCTCTTTCTTGCTACTACAAGGTGTTGAAACATTATCTTTGAGAGCT
GAAAGACACGGTGAAAATGCATTGAAGTTAGCCAAATGGTTAGAACAATCCCCATACGTATCTTGGGTTT
CATACCCTGGTTTAGCATCTCATTCTCATCATGAAAATGCTAAGAAGTATCTATCTAACGGTTTCGGTGG
TGTCTTATCTTTCGGTGTAAAAGACTTACCAAATGCCGACAAGGAAACTGACCCATTCAAACTTTCTGGT
GCTCAAGTTGTTGA
